>Addgene plasmid #154540 | pEPYC0CM0225 | depositor full sequence | sequence record 299412 | pEPYC0CM0225 sequence 2281 bps
TAGGGAAATAGGCCAGGTTTTCACCGTAACACGCCACATCTTGCGAATATATGTGTAGAAACTGCCGGAA
ATCGTCGTGGTATTCACTCCAGAGCGATGAAAACGTTTCAGTTTGCTCATGGAAAACGGTGTAACAAGGG
TGAACACTATCCCATATCACCAGCTCACCGTCTTTCATTGCCATACGAAATTCCGGATGAGCATTCATCA
GGCGGGCAAGAATGTGAATAAAGGCCGGATAAAACTTGTGCTTATTTTTCTTTACGGTCTTTAAAAAGGC
CGTAATATCCAGCTGAACGGTCTGGTTATAGGTACATTGAGCAACTGACTGAAATGCCTCAAAATGTTCT
TTACGATGCCATTGGGATATATCAACGGTGGTATATCCAGTGATTTTTTTCTCCATTTTAGCTTCCTTAG
CTCCTGAAAATCTCGATAACTCAAAAAATACGCCCGGTAGTGATCTTATTTCATTATGGTGAAAGTTGGA
ACCTCTTACGTGCCCGATCAACTCGAGTGCCACCTGACGTCTAAGAAACCATTATTATCATGACATTAAC
CTATAAAAATAGGCGTATCACGAGGCAGAATTTCAGATAAAAAAAATCCTTAGCTTTCGCTAAGGATGAT
TTCTGGAATTCGGTCTCAGGAGGGAGGCGTGTCGTTTTAGTGAGGTATCGTCCTTTGAAGATAAGATAAT
AATGTTGAAGATAAGAGTGGGAGCCACCACTAAAACATTGCTTTGTCAAAAGCTAAAAAAGATGATGCCC
GACAGCCAGACGAAGGAAATGACGTAAGCCATGACGTCTAATCCCACAAGCTATATAAGGTTTTGCTATT
CATTGAAAGCAGTAGTGACTGATTTGTATATATACTCGAGACCCTGCAGTCCGGCAAAAAAGGGCAAGGT
GTCACCACCCTGCCCTTTTTCTTTAAAACCGAAAAGATTACTTCGCGTTATGCAGGCTTCCTCGCTCACT
GACTCGCTGCGCTCGGTCGTTCGGCTGCGGCGAGCGGTATCAGCTCACTCAAAGGCGGTAATACGGTTAT
CCACAGAATCAGGGGATAACGCAGGAAAGAACATGTGAGCAAAAGGCCAGCAAAAGGCCAGGAACCGTAA
AAAGGCCGCGTTGCTGGCGTTTTTCCACAGGCTCCGCCCCCCTGACGAGCATCACAAAAATCGACGCTCA
AGTCAGAGGTGGCGAAACCCGACAGGACTATAAAGATACCAGGCGTTTCCCCCTGGAAGCTCCCTCGTGC
GCTCTCCTGTTCCGACCCTGCCGCTTACCGGATACCTGTCCGCCTTTCTCCCTTCGGGAAGCGTGGCGCT
TTCTCATAGCTCACGCTGTAGGTATCTCAGTTCGGTGTAGGTCGTTCGCTCCAAGCTGGGCTGTGTGCAC
GAACCCCCCGTTCAGCCCGACCGCTGCGCCTTATCCGGTAACTATCGTCTTGAGTCCAACCCGGTAAGAC
ACGACTTATCGCCACTGGCAGCAGCCACTGGTAACAGGATTAGCAGAGCGAGGTATGTAGGCGGTGCTAC
AGAGTTCTTGAAGTGGTGGCCTAACTACGGCTACACTAGAAGAACAGTATTTGGTATCTGCGCTCTGCTG
AAGCCAGTTACCTTCGGAAAAAGAGTTGGTAGCTCTTGATCCGGCAAACAAACCACCGCTGGTAGCGGTG
GTTTTTTTGTTTGCAAGCAGCAGATTACGCGCAGAAAAAAAGGATCTCAAGAAGATCCTTTGATCTTTTC
TACGGGGTCTGACGCTCAGTGGAACGAAAACTCACGTTAAGGGATTTTGGTCATGAGATTATCAAAAAGG
ATCTTCACCTAGATCCTTTTAAATTAAAAATGAAGTTTTAAATCAATCTAAAGTATATATGAGTAAACTT
GGTCTGACAGCTCGAGGCTTGGATTCTCACCAATAAAAAACGCCCGGCGGCAACCGAGCGTTCTGAACAA
ATCCAGATGGAGTTCTGAGGTCATTACTGGATCTATCAACAGGAGTCCAAGCGAGCTCGATATCAAATTA
CGCCCCGCCCTGCCACTCATCGCAGTACTGTTGTAATTCATTAAGCATTCTGCCGACATGGAAGCCATCA
CAAACGGCATGATGAACCTGAATCGCCAGCGGCATCAGCACCTTGTCGCCTTGCGTATAATATTTGCCCA
TGGTGAAAACGGGGGCGAAGAAGTTGTCCATATTGGCCACGTTTAAATCAAAACTGGTGAAACTCACCCA
GGGATTGGCTGAGACGAAAAACATATTCTCAATAAACCCTT
Features (pLannotate 1.2.2; 6 found; start..end, strand, type, name):
    407..504     -  promoter       cat promoter: promoter of the E. coli cat gene encoding chloramphenicol acetyltransferase
    590..633     -  terminator     bacterial terminator: putative bacterial transcription terminator
    890..947     +  terminator     his operon terminator: This putative transcriptin terminator from the E. coli his operon has a 2-bp deletion introduced during synthesis. Its efficiency has not been determined.
   1142..1730    -  rep_origin     ori: high-copy-number ColE1/pMB1/pBR322/pUC origin of replication
   1913..2007    -  terminator     lambda t0 terminator: transcription terminator from phage lambda
   2031..406     -  CDS            cat (across the origin): CAT_ECOLX - Experimental evidence at protein level: Swiss-Prot protein existence level 1. This enzyme is an effector of chloramphenicol resistance in bacteria. From Escherichia coli. This protein is used as a marker in many commonly used cloning vectors, such as pACYC184.
