[The description below was written by a language model from this plasmid's Addgene catalogue record and pLannotate feature annotations shown in this document.]
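Description:
pEPYC0CM0225 is a small (about 2.3 kb) synthetic-biology cloning plasmid that stores a single standardised DNA part, a Phytobrick Level 0 module, in the pUAP1 universal acceptor backbone. It is maintained in E. coli from a high-copy ColE1/pUC-type origin of replication and selected with chloramphenicol. Resistance is provided by the cat (chloramphenicol acetyltransferase) gene, which is driven by its native cat promoter and followed by the phage lambda t0 terminator. In the annotated record this coding sequence spans the numbering origin of the circular map.

The insert is MinSyn_038, a fully synthetic sequence; the associated publication concerns the rational design of minimal synthetic promoters for plants, so the part most likely belongs to that promoter series. The record gives no details of its composition, such as which cis-regulatory motifs or core promoter it contains, and the automated annotation does not label the insert at all. It probably lies in the unannotated interval between a putative bacterial terminator and the his operon terminator, two elements that would insulate the cloning site from read-through transcription in the backbone, though the feature table does not confirm this placement. The part was introduced with the Type IIS enzyme BpiI, and both sites were destroyed during cloning, as expected for Golden Gate-style domestication into a universal acceptor.

As a Level 0 part, the plasmid is not an expression vector. It serves as a sequence-verified source from which the element can be released and combined with coding sequences, terminators and other standard parts in one-pot Type IIS assemblies, building plant transcription units for testing or tuning gene expression.
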