Addgene plasmid #154540: pEPYC0CM0225
Purpose: Phytobricks Level 0 part
Depositing lab: Nicola Patron. Depositing organization: Earlham Institute. Publication: Rational design of minimal synthetic promoters for plants. Cai YM, Kallam K, Tidd H, Gendarini G, Salzman A, Patron NJ. Nucleic Acids Res. 2020 Aug 28. pii: 5897334. doi: 10.1093/nar/gkaa682. PubMed 32856047.
Backbone
  Vector backbone: pUAP1
  Vector type: Synthetic Biology
Growth in bacteria
  Bacterial resistance: Chloramphenicol, 25 μg/mL
  Growth temperature: 37°C
  Growth strain: NEB Stable
  Copy number: High Copy
Gene/Insert
  Gene/Insert name: MinSyn_038
  Species: Synthetic
  Cloning method: Restriction Enzyme; 5′ cloning site BpiI (destroyed during cloning); 3′ cloning site BpiI (destroyed during cloning)
Terms and licenses: Academic/Nonprofit Terms; Industry Terms: Not Available to Industry
Depositor comments: Please visit https://www.biorxiv.org/content/10.1101/2020.05.14.095406v1 for bioRxiv preprint.
How to cite: pEPYC0CM0225 was a gift from Nicola Patron (Addgene plasmid # 154540 ; http://n2t.net/addgene:154540 ; RRID:Addgene_154540)
